>Addgene plasmid #14076 | pAKgfp1 | addgene partial sequence | sequence record 20219 | T7 5'-TAATACGACTCACTATAGGG-3'
CTAGTGGATCCCCCGGGCTGCAGGAATTCGATATCAAGCTTGCATGCCTGCAGGTCTGGACATTTATTTG
TATAGTTCATCCATGCCATGTGTAATCCCAGCAGCTGTTACAAACTCAAGAAGGACCATGTGGTCTCTCT
TTTCGTTGGGATCTTTCGAAAGGGCAGATTGTGTGGACAGGTAATGGTTGTCTGGTAAAAGGACAGGGCC
ATCGCCAATTGGAGTATTTTGTTGATAATGGTCTGCTAGTTGAACGCTTCCATCTTCAATGTTGTGTCTA
ATTTTGAAGTTAACTTTGATTCCATTCTTTTGTTTGTCTGCCATGATGTATACATTGTGTGAGTTATAGT
TGTATTCCAATTTGTGTCCAAGAATGTTTCCATCTTCTTTAAAATCAATACCTTTTAACTCGATTCTATT
AACAAGGGTATCACCTTCAAACTTGACTTCAGCACGTGTCTTGTAGTTCCCGTCATCTTTGAAAAATATA
GTTCTTTCCTGTACATAACCTTCGGGCATGGCACTCTTGAAAAAGTCATGCTGTTTCATATGATCTGGGT
ATCTCGCAAAGCATTGAACACCATAACCGAAAGTAGTGACAAGTGTTGGCCATGGAACAGGTAGTTTTCC
AGTAGTGCAAATAAATTTAAGGGTAAGTTTTCCGTATGTTGCATCACCTTCACCCTCTCCACTGACAGAA
AATTTGTGCCCATTAACATCACCATCTAAT
