[The description below was written by a language model from this plasmid's Addgene catalogue record.]
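Description:
pAKgfp1 is a bacterial expression plasmid built on the pBBR1MCS4 backbone (about 4.9 kb without insert), a member of the pBBR1MCS family of broad-host-range cloning vectors. These vectors use the pBBR1 replicon, which is maintained in a wide variety of Gram-negative bacteria. This fits the record's description of the plasmid as part of a set of broad-host-range fluorescence and bioluminescence expression vectors for Gram-negative species. The plasmid is recorded as low copy, is propagated in E. coli DH5alpha, and is selected with ampicillin.

The payload is a 789 bp insert encoding green fluorescent protein from Aequorea victoria, specifically the GFPmut3a variant, a mutant optimised for brighter fluorescence in bacterial cells. It was cloned by restriction digestion between the KpnI site at the 5′ end and the HindIII site at the 3′ end of the multiple cloning site. Both sites remain intact, so the reporter can be excised or replaced. T3 and T7 primer sites flank the cloning region and are used to sequence across the insert.

The record does not state which promoter drives GFP expression, whether the insert carries its own ribosome-binding site, or whether any tags are present, and no feature table is available to resolve these points. As far as the record supports, the plasmid is intended for fluorescently labelling Gram-negative bacteria, so that tagged cells can be detected and followed by fluorescence in hosts beyond E. coli.
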