Addgene plasmid #14076: pAKgfp1
Depositing lab: Attila Karsi. Depositing organization: Mississippi State University. Publication: Broad host range fluorescence and bioluminescence expression vectors for Gram-negative bacteria. Karsi A, Lawrence ML. Plasmid. 2007 May;57(3):286-95. doi: 10.1016/j.plasmid.2006.11.002 PubMed 17207855.
Backbone
  Vector backbone: pBBR1MCS4
  Backbone size w/o insert (bp): 4942
  Vector type: Bacterial Expression
Growth in bacteria
  Bacterial resistance: Ampicillin, 100 μg/mL
  Growth temperature: 37°C
  Growth strain: DH5alpha
  Copy number: Low Copy
Gene/Insert
  Gene/Insert name: Green fluorescent protein (alt names: GFP; GFPmut3a)
  Species: Aequorea victoria
  Insert size (bp): 789
  Cloning method: Restriction Enzyme; 5′ cloning site KpnI (not destroyed); 3′ cloning site HindIII (not destroyed)
  Sequencing primers: 5′ T3; 3′ T7
Terms and licenses: Academic/Nonprofit Terms; Industry Terms: Not Available to Industry
How to cite: pAKgfp1 was a gift from Attila Karsi (Addgene plasmid # 14076 ; http://n2t.net/addgene:14076 ; RRID:Addgene_14076)
